>Addgene plasmid #182420 | pRSFDuet-1_mNeongreen-Etanercept | addgene full sequence | sequence record 360466 | Addgene NGS Result
GGGGAATTGTGAGCGGATAACAATTCCCCTGTAGAAATAATTTTGTTTAACTTTAATAAGGAGATATACC
ATGGGCAGCAGCCATCACCATCATCACCACAGCCAGGATCTGGAGGAAGCGGAATGGTGAGCAAGGGCGA
GGAGGATAACATGGCCTCTCTCCCAGCGACACATGAGTTACACATCTTTGGCTCCATCAACGGTGTGGAC
TTTGACATGGTGGGTCAGGGCACCGGCAATCCAAATGATGGTTATGAGGAGTTAAACCTGAAGTCCACCA
AGGGTGACCTCCAGTTCTCCCCCTGGATTCTGGTCCCTCATATCGGGTATGGCTTCCATCAGTACCTGCC
CTACCCTGACGGGATGTCGCCTTTCCAGGCCGCGATGGTAGATGGCTCCGGATACCAAGTCCATCGCACA
ATGCAGTTTGAAGATGGTGCCTCCCTTACTGTTAACTACCGCTACACCTACGAGGGAAGCCACATCAAAG
GAGAGGCCCAGGTGAAGGGGACTGGTTTCCCTGCTGACGGTCCTGTGATGACCAACTCGCTGACCGCTGC
GGACTGGTGCAGGTCGAAGAAGACTTACCCCAACGACAAAACCATCATCAGTACCTTTAAGTGGAGTTAC
ACCACTGGAAATGGCAAGCGCTACCGGAGCACTGCGCGGACCACCTACACCTTTGCCAAGCCAATGGCGG
CTAACTATCTGAAGAACCAGCCGATGTACGTGTTCCGTAAGACGGAGCTCAAGCACTCCAAGACCGAGCT
CAACTTCAAGGAGTGGCAAAAGGCCTTTACCGATGTGATGGGCATGGACGAGCTGTACAAGGCTAGCAGA
TCTGGAGGAAGCGGACTGCCTGCACAGGTTGCATTTACCCCGTATGCACCGGAACCGGGTAGCACCTGTC
GTCTGCGTGAATATTATGATCAGACCGCACAGATGTGTTGTAGCAAATGTAGTCCGGGTCAGCATGCAAA
AGTTTTTTGTACCAAAACCAGCGATACCGTTTGTGATAGCTGTGAAGATAGCACCTATACGCAGCTGTGG
AATTGGGTTCCTGAATGTCTGAGCTGTGGTAGCCGTTGTAGCAGCGATCAGGTTGAAACCCAGGCATGTA
CCCGTGAACAGAATCGTATTTGTACCTGCCGTCCTGGTTGGTATTGTGCACTGAGCAAACAAGAGGGTTG
TCGTCTGTGTGCACCGCTGCGTAAATGTCGTCCAGGTTTTGGTGTTGCACGTCCGGGTACAGAAACCAGT
GATGTTGTTTGTAAACCGTGCGCACCGGGTACATTTAGCAATACCACCAGTAGCACCGATATTTGTCGTC
CGCATCAGATTTGTAATGTTGTTGCAATTCCGGGTAATGCAAGCATGGATGCAGTTTGTACCAGCACCAG
TCCGACACGTAGCATGGCACCGGGTGCAGTTCATCTGCCGCAGCCGGTTAGCACCCGTAGCCAGCATACC
CAGCCGACTCCGGAACCGAGCACCGCACCGAGTACCAGCTTTCTGCTGCCGATGGGTCCGAGTCCGCCTG
CCGAAGGTAGCACCGGTGATGAACCGAAAAGCTGTGATAAAACCCATACCTGTCCGCCTTGTCCGGCTCC
GGAACTGTTAGGTGGTCCGAGCGTTTTTCTGTTTCCGCCTAAACCGAAAGATACCCTGATGATTAGCCGT
ACACCGGAAGTTACCTGTGTTGTTGTTGATGTTAGCCATGAAGATCCGGAAGTGAAATTTAACTGGTATG
TTGATGGTGTGGAAGTGCATAATGCAAAAACCAAACCGCGTGAAGAACAGTATAATTCAACCTATCGTGT
TGTTAGCGTTCTGACCGTTCTGCATCAGGATTGGCTGAATGGTAAAGAATACAAATGCAAGGTGAGCAAT
AAAGCACTGCCAGCACCGATTGAAAAAACCATTAGCAAAGCAAAAGGTCAGCCTCGTGAACCGCAGGTTT
ATACCCTGCCTCCGAGCCGTGAAGAAATGACCAAAAATCAGGTTAGCCTGACCTGTCTGGTGAAAGGTTT
TTATCCGAGCGATATTGCAGTTGAATGGGAAAGCAATGGTCAGCCGGAAAATAACTATAAAACCACACCG
CCTGTTCTGGATAGTGATGGTAGCTTTTTTCTGTATAGCAAACTGACCGTTGATAAAAGCCGTTGGCAGC
AGGGTAATGTTTTTAGCTGTAGCGTTATGCATGAAGCCCTGCATAATCATTATACCCAGAAAAGCCTGAG
CCTGAGTCCGGGTAAAGGTACCCATCATCATCATCATCATTAACTCGAGTCTGGTAAAGAAACCGCTGCT
GCGAAATTTGAACGCCAGCACATGGACTCGTCTACTAGCGCAGCTTAATTAACCTAGGCTGCTGCCACCG
CTGAGCAATAACTAGCATAACCCCTTGGGGCCTCTAAACGGGTCTTGAGGGGTTTTTTGCTGAAACCTCA
GGCATTTGAGAAGCACACGGTCACACTGCTTCCGGTAGTCAATAAACCGGTAAACCAGCAATAGACATAA
GCGGCTATTTAACGACCCTGCCCTGAACCGACGACAAGCTGACGACCGGGTCTCCGCAAGTGGCACTTTT
CGGGGAAATGTGCGCGGAACCCCTATTTGTTTATTTTTCTAAATACATTCAAATATGTATCCGCTCATGA
ATTAATTCTTAGAAAAACTCATCGAGCATCAAATGAAACTGCAATTTATTCATATCAGGATTATCAATAC
CATATTTTTGAAAAAGCCGTTTCTGTAATGAAGGAGAAAACTCACCGAGGCAGTTCCATAGGATGGCAAG
ATCCTGGTATCGGTCTGCGATTCCGACTCGTCCAACATCAATACAACCTATTAATTTCCCCTCGTCAAAA
ATAAGGTTATCAAGTGAGAAATCACCATGAGTGACGACTGAATCCGGTGAGAATGGCAAAAGTTTATGCA
TTTCTTTCCAGACTTGTTCAACAGGCCAGCCATTACGCTCGTCATCAAAATCACTCGCATCAACCAAACC
GTTATTCATTCGTGATTGCGCCTGAGCGAGACGAAATACGCGGTCGCTGTTAAAAGGACAATTACAAACA
GGAATCGAATGCAACCGGCGCAGGAACACTGCCAGCGCATCAACAATATTTTCACCTGAATCAGGATATT
CTTCTAATACCTGGAATGCTGTTTTCCCGGGGATCGCAGTGGTGAGTAACCATGCATCATCAGGAGTACG
GATAAAATGCTTGATGGTCGGAAGAGGCATAAATTCCGTCAGCCAGTTTAGTCTGACCATCTCATCTGTA
ACATCATTGGCAACGCTACCTTTGCCATGTTTCAGAAACAACTCTGGCGCATCGGGCTTCCCATACAATC
GATAGATTGTCGCACCTGATTGCCCGACATTATCGCGAGCCCATTTATACCCATATAAATCAGCATCCAT
GTTGGAATTTAATCGCGGCCTAGAGCAAGACGTTTCCCGTTGAATATGGCTCATACTCTTCCTTTTTCAA
TATTATTGAAGCATTTATCAGGGTTATTGTCTCATGAGCGGATACATATTTGAATGTATTTAGAAAAATA
AACAAATAGGCATGCAGCGCTCTTCCGCTTCCTCGCTCACTGACTCGCTACGCTCGGTCGTTCGACTGCG
GCGAGCGGTGTCAGCTCACTCAAAAGCGGTAATACGGTTATCCACAGAATCAGGGGATAAAGCCGGAAAG
AACATGTGAGCAAAAAGCAAAGCACCGGAAGAAGCCAACGCCGCAGGCGTTTTTCCATAGGCTCCGCCCC
CCTGACGAGCATCACAAAAATCGACGCTCAAGCCAGAGGTGGCGAAACCCGACAGGACTATAAAGATACC
AGGCGTTTCCCCCTGGAAGCTCCCTCGTGCGCTCTCCTGTTCCGACCCTGCCGCTTACCGGATACCTGTC
CGCCTTTCTCCCTTCGGGAAGCGTGGCGCTTTCTCATAGCTCACGCTGTTGGTATCTCAGTTCGGTGTAG
GTCGTTCGCTCCAAGCTGGGCTGTGTGCACGAACCCCCCGTTCAGCCCGACCGCTGCGCCTTATCCGGTA
ACTATCGTCTTGAGTCCAACCCGGTAAGACACGACTTATCGCCACTGGCAGCAGCCATTGGTAACTGATT
TAGAGGACTTTGTCTTGAAGTTATGCACCTGTTAAGGCTAAACTGAAAGAACAGATTTTGGTGAGTGCGG
TCCTCCAACCCACTTACCTTGGTTCAAAGAGTTGGTAGCTCAGCGAACCTTGAGAAAACCACCGTTGGTA
GCGGTGGTTTTTCTTTATTTATGAGATGATGAATCAATCGGTCTATCAAGTCAACGAACAGCTATTCCGT
TACTCTAGATTTCAGTGCAATTTATCTCTTCAAATGTAGCACCTGAAGTCAGCCCCATACGATATAAGTT
GTAATTCTCATGTTAGTCATGCCCCGCGCCCACCGGAAGGAGCTGACTGGGTTGAAGGCTCTCAAGGGCA
TCGGTCGAGATCCCGGTGCCTAATGAGTGAGCTAACTTACATTAATTGCGTTGCGCTCACTGCCCGCTTT
CCAGTCGGGAAACCTGTCGTGCCAGCTGCATTAATGAATCGGCCAACGCGCGGGGAGAGGCGGTTTGCGT
ATTGGGCGCCAGGGTGGTTTTTCTTTTCACCAGTGAGACGGGCAACAGCTGATTGCCCTTCACCGCCTGG
CCCTGAGAGAGTTGCAGCAAGCGGTCCACGCTGGTTTGCCCCAGCAGGCGAAAATCCTGTTTGATGGTGG
TTAACGGCGGGATATAACATGAGCTGTCTTCGGTATCGTCGTATCCCACTACCGAGATGTCCGCACCAAC
GCGCAGCCCGGACTCGGTAATGGCGCGCATTGCGCCCAGCGCCATCTGATCGTTGGCAACCAGCATCGCA
GTGGGAACGATGCCCTCATTCAGCATTTGCATGGTTTGTTGAAAACCGGACATGGCACTCCAGTCGCCTT
CCCGTTCCGCTATCGGCTGAATTTGATTGCGAGTGAGATATTTATGCCAGCCAGCCAGACGCAGACGCGC
CGAGACAGAACTTAATGGGCCCGCTAACAGCGCGATTTGCTGGTGACCCAATGCGACCAGATGCTCCACG
CCCAGTCGCGTACCGTCTTCATGGGAGAAAATAATACTGTTGATGGGTGTCTGGTCAGAGACATCAAGAA
ATAACGCCGGAACATTAGTGCAGGCAGCTTCCACAGCAATGGCATCCTGGTCATCCAGCGGATAGTTAAT
GATCAGCCCACTGACGCGTTGCGCGAGAAGATTGTGCACCGCCGCTTTACAGGCTTCGACGCCGCTTCGT
TCTACCATCGACACCACCACGCTGGCACCCAGTTGATCGGCGCGAGATTTAATCGCCGCGACAATTTGCG
ACGGCGCGTGCAGGGCCAGACTGGAGGTGGCAACGCCAATCAGCAACGACTGTTTGCCCGCCAGTTGTTG
TGCCACGCGGTTGGGAATGTAATTCAGCTCCGCCATCGCCGCTTCCACTTTTTCCCGCGTTTTCGCAGAA
ACGTGGCTGGCCTGGTTCACCACGCGGGAAACGGTCTGATAAGAGACACCGGCATACTCTGCGACATCGT
ATAACGTTACTGGTTTCACATTCACCACCCTGAATTGACTCTCTTCCGGGCGCTATCATGCCATACCGCG
AAAGGTTTTGCGCCATTCGATGGTGTCCGGGATCTCGACGCTCTCCCTTATGCGACTCCTGCATTAGGAA
ATTAATACGACTCACTATA
Features (pLannotate 1.2.2; 19 found; start..end, strand, type, name):
      3..27      +  protein_bind   lac operator: The lac repressor binds to the lac operator to inhibit transcription in E. coli. This inhibition can be relieved by adding lactose or isopropyl-β-D-thiogalactopyranoside (IPTG). lac repressor encoded by lacI
     42..64      +  RBS            RBS: efficient ribosome binding site from bacteriophage T7 gene 10 (Olins and Rangwala, 1989)
    124..831     +  CDS            mNeonGreen: mNeonGreen is a basic (constitutively fluorescent) green/yellow fluorescent protein published in 2013, derived from Branchiostoma lanceolatum. It is reported to be a very rapidly-maturing monomer with moderate acid sensitivity.
    820..1560    +  CDS            TNFRSF1B (fragment): TNR1B_HUMAN - Also known as TNFBR, TNFR2. Experimental evidence at protein level: Swiss-Prot protein existence level 1. Receptor with high affinity for TNFSF2/TNF-alpha and approximately 5-fold lower affinity for homotrimeric TNFSF1/lymphotoxin-alpha. The TRAF1/TRAF2 complex recruits the apoptotic suppressors BIRC2 and BIRC3 to TNFRSF1B/TNFR2. This receptor mediates most of the metabolic effects of TNF-alpha. Isoform 2 blocks TNF-alpha-induced apoptosis, which suggests that it regulates TNF-alpha function by antagonizing its biological activity. From Homo sapiens (Human).
   1561..2256    +  CDS            IGHG1 (fragment): IGHG1_HUMAN - Experimental evidence at protein level: Swiss-Prot protein existence level 1. Constant region of immunoglobulin heavy chains. Immunoglobulins, also known as antibodies, are membrane-bound or secreted glycoproteins produced by B lymphocytes. In the recognition phase of humoral immunity, the membrane-bound immunoglobulins serve as receptors which, upon binding of a specific antigen, trigger the clonal expansion and differentiation of B lymphocytes into immunoglobulins- secreting plasma cells. Secreted immunoglobulins mediate the effector phase of humoral immunity, which results in
   2263..2280    +  CDS            capTEV™ (fragment): composite tag for in vivo biotinylation, TEV protease cleavage, and 6xHis tagging
   2296..2337    +  CDS            S-Tag (fragment): affinity and epitope tag derived from pancreatic ribonuclease A
   2367..2384    +  CDS            SET1 (fragment): solubility-enhancement tag derived from T7 phage gene 10B
   2392..2439    +  terminator     T7 terminator: transcription terminator for bacteriophage T7 RNA polymerase
   2603..2660    +  promoter       AmpR promoter (fragment): bla
   2669..3484    -  CDS            KanR: aminoglycoside phosphotransferase; aph(3')-Ia; confers resistance to kanamycin in bacteria or G418 (Geneticin®) in eukaryotes
   3485..3576    -  promoter       AmpR promoter: bla
   3592..4341    -  rep_origin     RSF ori: Plasmids containing the RSF 1030 origin of replication can be propagated in E. coli cells that contain additional plasmids with compatible origins.
   4424..4488    -  CDS            TcR (fragment): tetracycline efflux protein; tet; confers resistance to tetracycline
   4503..4524    -  protein_bind   CAP binding site: CAP binding activates transcription in the presence of cAMP. E. coli catabolite activator protein
   4537..5619    -  CDS            lacI: lac repressor; lacI; The lac repressor binds to the lac operator to inhibit transcription in E. coli. This inhibition can be relieved by adding lactose or isopropyl-β-D-thiogalactopyranoside (IPTG).
   5620..5697    -  promoter       lacI promoter: lacI
   5705..5740    -  CDS            TcR (fragment): tetracycline efflux protein; tet; confers resistance to tetracycline
   5743..2       +  promoter       T7 promoter (across the origin): promoter for bacteriophage T7 RNA polymerase
