[The description below was written by a language model from this plasmid's Addgene catalogue record and pLannotate feature annotations shown in this document.]
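Description:
pRSFDuet-1_mNeongreen-Etanercept is a bacterial expression plasmid of about 5.8 kb built on the Novagen pRSFDuet-1 backbone. It replicates in E. coli from the RSF1030 origin, recorded as high copy, which is compatible with other common origin types and therefore allows co-maintenance with additional plasmids. Selection is by kanamycin through an aminoglycoside phosphotransferase (KanR) gene. The backbone also carries lacI under its own promoter, supplying the lac repressor needed to control the expression cassette.

The payload is a single open reading frame driven by a T7 promoter with an adjacent lac operator and the T7 gene 10 ribosome binding site, so transcription requires a host supplying T7 RNA polymerase and is inducible with IPTG. The encoded protein begins with the monomeric green/yellow fluorescent protein mNeonGreen, fused at its C terminus to etanercept. Etanercept appears in the annotation as a fragment of human TNFRSF1B (the TNF-binding p75 TNF receptor) followed directly by a fragment of the human IgG1 heavy-chain constant region. A T7 terminator lies downstream. Short annotated matches after the fusion, including a hit to the capTEV composite tag that may reflect a His-tag sequence, an S-Tag fragment and a SET1 fragment, sit between the insert and the terminator. The S-Tag is probably residual backbone sequence, but the record does not say whether any of these are translated as part of the product. The small TcR and extra AmpR promoter fragments are likely incidental backbone matches. The cloning sites are not recorded, and the insert is noted as synthetic in origin.

The construct is intended for bacterial production of a fluorescently trackable etanercept fusion, and was deposited with work on high-yield, vesicle-packaged recombinant protein production in E. coli.
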