Addgene plasmid #182420: pRSFDuet-1_mNeongreen-Etanercept
Purpose: Bacterial expression of mNeongreen-Etanercept fusion
Depositing lab: Dan Mulvihill. Depositing organization: London and South East University Group (LASE). Publication: High-yield vesicle-packaged recombinant protein production from E. coli. Eastwood TA, Baker K, Streather BR, Allen N, Wang L, Botchway SW, Brown IR, Hiscock JR, Lennon C, Mulvihill DP. Cell Rep Methods. 2023 Feb 2;3(2):100396. doi: 10.1016/j.crmeth.2023.100396. eCollection 2023 Feb 27. PubMed 36936078.
Backbone
  Vector backbone: pRSFDUET-1
  Backbone manufacturer: Novagen
  Vector type: Bacterial Expression
Growth in bacteria
  Bacterial resistance: Kanamycin, 50 μg/mL
  Growth temperature: 37°C
  Growth strain: DH5alpha
  Copy number: High Copy
Gene/Insert
  Gene/Insert name: mNeongreen-Etanercept
  Species: H. sapiens (human)
  GenBank ID: UniProtKB: P20333
  Entrez Gene: TNFRSF1B (a.k.a. CD120b, TBPII, TNF-R-II, TNF-R75, TNFBR, TNFR1B, TNFR2, TNFR80, p75, p75TNFR)
  Promoter: T7
  Tag / fusion protein: mNeongreen (N terminal on insert)
  Cloning method: Restriction Enzyme; 5′ cloning site Unknown (unknown if destroyed); 3′ cloning site Unknown (unknown if destroyed)
Resource information
  A portion of this plasmid was derived from a plasmid made by: Synthetic
Terms and licenses: Academic/Nonprofit Terms; Industry Terms: Not Available to Industry
How to cite: pRSFDuet-1_mNeongreen-Etanercept was a gift from Dan Mulvihill (Addgene plasmid # 182420 ; http://n2t.net/addgene:182420 ; RRID:Addgene_182420)
